>Addgene plasmid #107001 | pTRIPZ Myc2-mouse TTP aa S52 S178 MUT | addgene full sequence | sequence record 330066 | Addgene NGS Result
TGGAAGGGCTAATTCACTCCCAAAGAAGACAAGATATCCTTGATCTGTGGATCTACCACACACAAGGCTA
CTTCCCTGATTAGCAGAACTACACACCAGGGCCAGGGGTCAGATATCCACTGACCTTTGGATGGTGCTAC
AAGCTAGTACCAGTTGAGCCAGATAAGGTAGAAGAGGCCAATAAAGGAGAGAACACCAGCTTGTTACACC
CTGTGAGCCTGCATGGGATGGATGACCCGGAGAGAGAAGTGTTAGAGTGGAGGTTTGACAGCCGCCTAGC
ATTTCATCACGTGGCCCGAGAGCTGCATCCGGAGTACTTCAAGAACTGCTGATATCGAGCTTGCTACAAG
GGACTTTCCGCTGGGGACTTTCCAGGGAGGCGTGGCCTGGGCGGGACTGGGGAGTGGCGAGCCCTCAGAT
CCTGCATATAAGCAGCTGCTTTTTGCCTGTACTGGGTCTCTCTGGTTAGACCAGATCTGAGCCTGGGAGC
TCTCTGGCTAACTAGGGAACCCACTGCTTAAGCCTCAATAAAGCTTGCCTTGAGTGCTTCAAGTAGTGTG
TGCCCGTCTGTTGTGTGACTCTGGTAACTAGAGATCCCTCAGACCCTTTTAGTCAGTGTGGAAAATCTCT
AGCAGTGGCGCCCGAACAGGGACTTGAAAGCGAAAGGGAAACCAGAGGAGCTCTCTCGACGCAGGACTCG
GCTTGCTGAAGCGCGCACGGCAAGAGGCGAGGGGCGGCGACTGGTGAGTACGCCAAAAATTTTGACTAGC
GGAGGCTAGAAGGAGAGAGATGGGTGCGAGAGCGTCAGTATTAAGCGGGGGAGAATTAGATCGCGATGGG
AAAAAATTCGGTTAAGGCCAGGGGGAAAGAAAAAATATAAATTAAAACATATAGTATGGGCAAGCAGGGA
GCTAGAACGATTCGCAGTTAATCCTGGCCTGTTAGAAACATCAGAAGGCTGTAGACAAATACTGGGACAG
CTACAACCATCCCTTCAGACAGGATCAGAAGAACTTAGATCATTATATAATACAGTAGCAACCCTCTATT
GTGTGCATCAAAGGATAGAGATAAAAGACACCAAGGAAGCTTTAGACAAGATAGAGGAAGAGCAAAACAA
AAGTAAGACCACCGCACAGCAAGCGGCCGGCCGCTGATCTTCAGACCTGGAGGAGGAGATATGAGGGACA
ATTGGAGAAGTGAATTATATAAATATAAAGTAGTAAAAATTGAACCATTAGGAGTAGCACCCACCAAGGC
AAAGAGAAGAGTGGTGCAGAGAGAAAAAAGAGCAGTGGGAATAGGAGCTTTGTTCCTTGGGTTCTTGGGA
GCAGCAGGAAGCACTATGGGCGCAGCGTCAATGACGCTGACGGTACAGGCCAGACAATTATTGTCTGGTA
TAGTGCAGCAGCAGAACAATTTGCTGAGGGCTATTGAGGCGCAACAGCATCTGTTGCAACTCACAGTCTG
GGGCATCAAGCAGCTCCAGGCAAGAATCCTGGCTGTGGAAAGATACCTAAAGGATCAACAGCTCCTGGGG
ATTTGGGGTTGCTCTGGAAAACTCATTTGCACCACTGCTGTGCCTTGGAATGCTAGTTGGAGTAATAAAT
CTCTGGAACAGATTTGGAATCACACGACCTGGATGGAGTGGGACAGAGAAATTAACAATTACACAAGCTT
AATACACTCCTTAATTGAAGAATCGCAAAACCAGCAAGAAAAGAATGAACAAGAATTATTGGAATTAGAT
AAATGGGCAAGTTTGTGGAATTGGTTTAACATAACAAATTGGCTGTGGTATATAAAATTATTCATAATGA
TAGTAGGAGGCTTGGTAGGTTTAAGAATAGTTTTTGCTGTACTTTCTATAGTGAATAGAGTTAGGCAGGG
ATATTCACCATTATCGTTTCAGACCCACCTCCCAACCCCGAGGGGACCCGACAGGCCCGAAGGAATAGAA
GAAGAAGGTGGAGAGAGAGACAGAGACAGATCCATTCGATTAGTGAACGGATCGGCACTGCGTGCGCCAA
TTCTGCAGACAAATGGCAGTATTCATCCACAATTTTAAAAGAAAAGGGGGGATTGGGGGGTACAGTGCAG
GGGAAAGAATAGTAGACATAATAGCAACAGACATACAAACTAAAGAATTACAAAAACAAATTACAAAAAT
TCAAAATTTTCGGGTTTATTACAGGGACAGCAGAGATCCAGTTTGGTTAGTACCGGGCCCGCTCTAGTCC
GGAATCAGTCCTGCTCCTCGGCCACGAAGTGCACGCAGTTGCCGGCCGGGTCGCGCAGGGCGAACTCCCG
CCCCCACGGCTGCTCGCCGATCTCGGTCATGGCCGGCCCGGAGGCGTCCCGGAAGTTCGTGGACACGACC
TCCGACCACTCGGCGTACAGCTCGTCCAGGCCGCGCACCCACACCCAGGCCAGGGTGTTGTCCGGCACCA
CCTGGTCCTGGACCGCGCTGATGAACAGGGTCACGTCGTCCCGGACCACACCGGCGAAGTCGTCCTCCAC
GAAGTCCCGGGAGAACCCGAGCCGGTCGGTCCAGAACTCGACCGCTCCGGCGACGTCGCGCGCGGTGAGC
ACCGGAACGGCACTGGTCAACTTGGCCATGGTGGCCCTCCTATAGTGAGTCGTATTATACTATGCCGATA
TACTATGCCGATGATTAATTGTCAACACGTGCTGCAGGTCCGAGGTTCTAGACGAGTTTACTCCCTATCA
GTGATAGAGAACGATGTCGAGTTTACTCCCTATCAGTGATAGAGAACGTATGTCGAGTTTACTCCCTATC
AGTGATAGAGAACGTATGTCGAGTTTACTCCCTATCAGTGATAGAGAACGTATGTCGAGTTTATCCCTAT
CAGTGATAGAGAACGTATGTCGAGTTTACTCCCTATCAGTGATAGAGAACGTATGTCGAGGTAGGCGTGT
ACGGTGGGAGGCCTATATAAGCAGAGCTCGTTTAGTGAACCGTCAGATCGCACCGGTGCTAGCGTTTAAA
CTTAAGCTTGGTACCACCATGGAGCAGAAGCTGATCTCAGAGGAGGATCTGGAGCAGAAGCTGATCTCAG
AGGAGGATCTGGATATCCAGCACAGTGGCGGCCGCGATCTCTCTGCCATCTACGAGGTGAGTACCTGTTA
GACAGCATCCCGGGATCCCCGACGCACCAAACTTAGGCCCGGGACGCCTCCGTACCTTCTCAGACTAGCC
CTGGCTGGCTGGAAATGAGAGAGGGAGCCAGCGAGCCTAGCGCCTCGGTCCAGATACCGGCGATCCCCTT
GGGACGAAAAGCTGGCACACTGCTGTCACTCGCGTAGGGCGGAAGCGGCATCACACCTGTCTAGTGCCCT
TCGCTGCCCATGGCGCGGTTTGGTGGCCAAGCAGGTGCTAAGGTTGAGGTAGGGGGGGAGTTGACAGGGT
AAGAGTTCTAGAGAGATCTGGCCTCCTGGGTCAGCTTTGGCCGGCTCCTTCAAGTTGTGAAACGAGCGCC
CGGTGGGCGGTCATATGGGGGGGGGGGAGTCCTAGAGGCCCAAAGTTGGCGAGCAGCAGTGTGCTTTGAT
TTGGGGGGGAACCCTCTCTCGATCGGGGATACTGGGCTTCCTAGATCCTTCTGGATTACCTTCAGTCATG
TGGAAACACTCAAATCTCTGTAGTCAGGTTCTCCCTGGAGTTTGTGTGAGCCGGGTGGGGCTCAGGCCGA
GAACCCACAAACCGGACTGGCAAGCTCGTGAAGTGCTTTACAACAGGGGCGGGGCGACGTCACCTTACCT
TTTCTGGTGGCCTAACCGAACCCTGTTCCTCTCAGAGCCTCCAGTCGATGAGCCATGACCTGTCATCCGA
CCACGGAGGAACCGAATCCCTCGGAGGACTTTGGAACATAAACTCGGACTCCATCCCGTCTGGGGTCACC
TCTCGCCTGACTGGCCGCTCCACTGCCCTGGTGGAGGGCCGAAGCTGTGGCTGGGTACCCCCACCCCCTG
GTTTTGCACCTTTGGCTCCCCGCCCAGGCCCTGAGCTGTCACCCTCACCTACTTCGCCTACTGCAACTCC
CACCACCTCCTCTCGATACAAGACCGAGCTCTGTCGGACCTACTCAGAAAGCGGGCGTTGTCGCTACGGG
GCCAAGTGCCAGTTTGCTCACGGCCTGGGTGAACTTCGCCAAGCCAATCGCCACCCCAAGTACAAAACGG
AACTCTGCCACAAGTTCTACCTCCAGGGCCGCTGCCCCTATGGCTCTCGATGCCACTTCATCCACAACCC
CACCGAGGACCTAGCTCTCCCTGGCCAGCCCCATGTGCTGCGACAAAGCATCGCCTTCTCCGGCTTGCCC
TCAGGCCGCAGAAGCTCGCCGCCACCTCCAGGCTTTTCTGGCCCTTCCCTGTCCTCTTGTTCCTTTTCGC
CTTCCAGCTCCCCACCGCCCCCTGGGGATCTTCCACTTTCCCCTTCTGCCTTCTCTGCTGCCCCTGGGAC
CCCTGTGACTCGAAGAGACCCTAACCAGGCCTGTTGCCCCTCCTGCCGAAGGTCTACTACCCCCAGCACC
ATCTGGGGGCCCTTGGGTGGCCTGGCTCGGAGCCCATCTGCCCACTCTCTGGGATCCGATCCTGATGACT
ACGCCAGCAGCGGCAGCAGCCTGGGGGGGTCAGACTCACCTGTCTTTGAGGCAGGGGTGTTTGGGCCTCC
CCAGACCCCTGCACCCCCAAGGCGTCTCCCCATCTTCAATCGTATCTCTGTCTCTGAGTGAACGCGTGGC
CTCCGCGCCGGGTTTTGGCGCCTCCCGCGGGCGCCCCCCTCCTCACGGCGAGCGCTGCCACGTCAGACGA
AGGGCGCAGCGAGCGTCCTGATCCTTCCGCCCGGACGCTCAGGACAGCGGCCCGCTGCTCATAAGACTCG
GCCTTAGAACCCCAGTATCAGCAGAAGGACATTTTAGGACGGGACTTGGGTGACTCTAGGGCACTGGTTT
TCTTTCCAGAGAGCGGAACAGGCGAGGAAAAGTAGTCCCTTCTCGGCGATTCTGCGGAGGGATCTCCGTG
GGGCGGTGAACGCCGATGATTATATAAGGACGCGCCGGGTGTGGCACAGCTAGTTCCGTCGCAGCCGGGA
TTTGGGTCGCGGTTCTTGTTTGTGGATCGCTGTGATCGTCACTTGGTGAGTAGCGGGCTGCTGGGCTGGC
CGGGGCTTTCGTGGCCGCCGGGCCGCTCGGTGGGACGGAAGCGTGTGGAGAGACCGCCAAGGGCTGTAGT
CTGGGTCCGCGAGCAAGGTTGCCCTGAACTGGGGGTTGGGGGGAGCGCAGCAAAATGGCGGCTGTTCCCG
AGTCTTGAATGGAAGACGCTTGTGAGGCGGGCTGTGAGGTCGTTGAAACAAGGTGGGGGGCATGGTGGGC
GGCAAGAACCCAAGGTCTTGAGGCCTTCGCTAATGCGGGAAAGCTCTTATTCGGGTGAGATGGGCTGGGG
CACCATCTGGGGACCCTGACGTGAAGTTTGTCACTGACTGGAGAACTCGGTTTGTCGTCTGTTGCGGGGG
CGGCAGTTATGGCGGTGCCGTTGGGCAGTGCACCCGTACCTTTGGGAGCGCGCGCCCTCGTCGTGTCGTG
ACGTCACCCGTTCTGTTGGCTTATAATGCAGGGTGGGGCCACCTGCCGGTAGGTGTGCGGTAGGCTTTTC
TCCGTCGCAGGACGCAGGGTTCGGGCCTAGGGTAGGCTCTCCTGAATCGACAGGCGCCGGACCTCTGGTG
AGGGGAGGGATAAGTGAGGCGTCAGTTTCTTTGGTCGGTTTTATGTACCTATCTTCTTAAGTAGCTGAAG
CTCCGGTTTTGAACTATGCGCTCGGGGTTGGCGAGTGTGTTTTGTGAAGTTTTTTAGGCACCTTTTGAAA
TGTAATCATTTGGGTCAATATGTAATTTTCAGTGTTAGACTAGTAAATTGTCCGCTAAATTCTGGCCGTT
TTTGGCTTTTTTGTTAGACGCTAGCGGATCCATAACTTCGTATAGTATACATTATACGAAGTTATGCCAC
CATGTCTAGGCTGGACAAGAGCAAAGTCATAAACGGAGCTCTGGAATTACTCAATGGTGTCGGTATCGAA
GGCCTGACGACAAGGAAACTCGCTCAAAAGCTGGGAGTTGAGCAGCCTACCCTGTACTGGCACGTGAAGA
ACAAGCGGGCCCTGCTCGATGCCCTGCCAATCGAGATGCTGGACAGGCATCATACCCACTTCTGCCCCCT
GGAAGGCGAGTCATGGCAAGACTTTCTGCGGAACAACGCCAAGTCATACCGCTGTGCTCTCCTCTCACAT
CGCGACGGGGCTAAAGTGCATCTCGGCACCCGCCCAACAGAGAAACAGTACGAAACCCTGGAAAATCAGC
TCGCGTTCCTGTGTCAGCAAGGCTTCTCCCTGGAGAACGCACTGTACGCTCTGTCCGCCGTGGGCCACTT
TACACTGGGCTGCGTATTGGAGGAACAGGAGCATCAAGTAGCAAAAGAGGAAAGAGAGACACCTACCACC
GATTCTATGCCCCCACTTCTGAGACAAGCAATTGAGCTGTTCGACCGGCAGGGAGCCGAACCTGCCTTCC
TTTTCGGCCTGGAACTAATCATATGTGGCCTGGAGAAACAGCTAAAGTGCGAAAGCGGCGGGCCGACCGA
CGCCCTTGACGATTTTGACTTAGACATGCTCCCAGCCGATGCCCTTGACGATTTTGACCTTGACATGCTC
CCCGGGTAAATAACTTCGTATAGTATACATTATACGAAGTTATGGATCCGCGGCCGCAAATTCCGCCCCT
CTCCCTCCCCCCCCCCTAACGTTACTGGCCGAAGCCGCTTGGAATAAGGCCGGTGTGCGTTTGTCTATAT
GTTATTTTCCACCATATTGCCGTCTTTTGGCAATGTGAGGGCCCGGAAACCTGGCCCTGTCTTCTTGACG
AGCATTCCTAGGGGTCTTTCCCCTCTCGCCAAAGGAATGCAAGGTCTGTTGAATGTCGTGAAGGAAGCAG
TTCCTCTGGAAGCTTCTTGAAGACAAACAACGTCTGTAGCGACCCTTTGCAGGCAGCGGAACCCCCCACC
TGGCGACAGGTGCCTCTGCGGCCAAAAGCCACGTGTATAAGATACACCTGCAAAGGCGGCACAACCCCAG
TGCCACGTTGTGAGTTGGATAGTTGTGGAAAGAGTCAAATGGCTCTCCTCAAGCGTATTCAACAAGGGGC
TGAAGGATGCCCAGAAGGTACCCCATTGTATGGGATCTGATCTGGGGCCTCGGTGCACATGCTTTACATG
TGTTTAGTCGAGGTTAAAAAAACGTCTAGGCCCCCCGAACCACGGGGACGTGGTTTTCCTTTGAAAAACA
CGATAATACCATGGCCACCGAGTACAAGCCCACGGTGCGCCTCGCCACCCGCGACGACGTCCCCCGGGCC
GTACGCACCCTCGCCGCCGCGTTCGCCGACTACCCCGCCACGCGCCACACCGTCGACCCGGACCGCCACA
TCGAGCGGGTCACCGAGCTGCAAGAACTCTTCCTCACGCGCGTCGGGCTCGACATCGGCAAGGTGTGGGT
CGCGGACGACGGCGCCGCGGTGGCGGTCTGGACCACGCCGGAGAGCGTCGAAGCGGGGGCGGTGTTCGCC
GAGATCGGCTCGCGCATGGCCGAGTTGAGCGGTTCCCGGCTGGCCGCGCAGCAACAGATGGAAGGCCTCC
TGGCGCCGCACCGGCCCAAGGAGCCCGCGTGGTTCCTGGCCACCGTCGGCGTCTCGCCCGACCACCAGGG
CAAGGGTCTGGGCAGCGCCGTCGTGCTCCCCGGAGTGGAGGCGGCCGAGCGCGCTGGGGTGCCCGCCTTC
CTGGAGACCTCCGCGCCCCGCAACCTCCCCTTCTACGAGCGGCTCGGCTTCACCGTCACCGCCGACGTCG
AGGTGCCCGAAGGACCGCGCACCTGGTGCATGACCCGCAAGCCCGGTGCCTGAGTTCGCGTCTGGAACAA
TCAACCTCTGGATTACAAAATTTGTGAAAGATTGACTGGTATTCTTAACTATGTTGCTCCTTTTACGCTA
TGTGGATACGCTGCTTTAATGCCTTTGTATCATGCTATTGCTTCCCGTATGGCTTTCATTTTCTCCTCCT
TGTATAAATCCTGGTTGCTGTCTCTTTATGAGGAGTTGTGGCCCGTTGTCAGGCAACGTGGCGTGGTGTG
CACTGTGTTTGCTGACGCAACCCCCACTGGTTGGGGCATTGCCACCACCTGTCAGCTCCTTTCCGGGACT
TTCGCTTTCCCCCTCCCTATTGCCACGGCGGAACTCATCGCCGCCTGCCTTGCCCGCTGCTGGACAGGGG
CTCGGCTGTTGGGCACTGACAATTCCGTGGTGTTGTCGGGGAAGCTGACGTCCTTTCCATGGCTGCTCGC
CTGTGTTGCCACCTGGATTCTGCGCGGGACGTCCTTCTGCTACGTCCCTTCGGCCCTCAATCCAGCGGAC
CTTCCTTCCCGCGGCCTGCTGCCGGCTCTGCGGCCTCTTCCGCGTCTTCGCCTTCGCCCTCAGACGAGTC
GGATCTCCCTTTGGGCCGCCTCCCCGCCTGGAATTAATTCTGCAGTCGAGACCTAGAAAAACATGGAGCA
ATCACAAGTAGCAATACAGCAGCTACCAATGCTGATTGTGCCTGGCTAGAAGCACAAGAGGAGGAGGAGG
TGGGTTTTCCAGTCACACCTCAGGTACCTTTAAGACCAATGACTTACAAGGCAGCTGTAGATCTTAGCCA
CTTTTTAAAAGAAAAGAGGGGACTGGAAGGGCTAATTCACTCCCAACGAAGACAAGATCTGCTTTTTGCT
TGTACTGGGTCTCTCTGGTTAGACCAGATCTGAGCCTGGGAGCTCTCTGGCTAACTAGGGAACCCACTGC
TTAAGCCTCAATAAAGCTTGCCTTGAGTGCTTCAAGTAGTGTGTGCCCGTCTGTTGTGTGACTCTGGTAA
CTAGAGATCCCTCAGACCCTTTTAGTCAGTGTGGAAAATCTCTAGCAGTAGTAGTTCATGTCATCTTATT
ATTCAGTATTTATAACTTGCAAAGAAATGAATATCAGAGAGTGAGAGGCCTTGACATTGTTTAAACCCGC
TGATCAGCCTCGACTGTGCCTTCTAGTTGCCAGCCATCTGTTGTTTGCCCCTCCCCCGTGCCTTCCTTGA
CCCTGGAAGGTGCCACTCCCACTGTCCTTTCCTAATAAAATGAGGAAATTGCATCGCATTGTCTGAGTAG
GTGTCATTCTATTCTGGGGGGTGGGGTGGGGCAGGACAGCAAGGGGGAGGATTGGGAAGACAATAGCAGG
CATGCTGGGGATGCGGTGGGCTCTATGGCTTCTGAGGCGGAAAGAACCAGCTGGGGCTCTAGGGGGTATC
CCC
[124 nt withheld, positions 9384-9507]
C
[91 nt withheld, positions 9509-9599]
A
[49 nt withheld, positions 9601-9649]
CCTTTGACGTTGGAGTCCACGTTCTTT
[37 nt withheld, positions 9677-9713]
ACCCTATCTCGGTCTATTCTTTTGATTTATAAGGGATTTTGCCGATTTCGGCCTATTGGTTAAAAAATGA
GCTGATTTAACAAAAATTTAACGCGAATTAATTCTGTGGAATGTGTGTCAGTTAGGGTGTGGAAAGTCCC
CAGGCTCCCCAGCAGGCAGAAGTATGCAAAGCATGCATCTCAATTAGTCAGCAACCAGGTGTGGAAAGTC
CCCAGGCTCCCCAGCAGGCAGAAGTATGCAAAGCATGCATCTCAATTAGTCAGCAACCATAGTCCCGCCC
CTAACTCCGCCCATCCCGCCCCTAACTCCGCCCAGTTCCGCCCATTCTCCGCCCCATGGCTGACTAATTT
TTTTTATTTATGCAGAGGCCGAGGCCGCCTCTGCCTCTGAGCTATTCCAGAAGTAGTGAGGAGGCTTTTT
TGGAGGCCTAGGCTTTTGCAAAAAGCTCCCGGGAGCTTGTATATCCATTTTCGGATCTGATCAGCACGTG
ATGAAAAAGCCTGAACTCACCGCGACGTCTGTCGAGAAGTTTCTGATCGAAAAGTTCGACAGCGTCTCCG
ACCTGATGCAGCTCTCGGAGGGCGAAGAATCTCGTGCTTTCAGCTTCGATGTAGGAGGGCGTGGATATGT
CCTGCGGGTAAATAGCTGCGCCGATGGTTTCTACAAAGATCGTTATGTTTATCGGCACTTTGCATCGGCC
GCGCTCCCGATTCCGGAAGTGCTTGACATTGGGGAATTAATTCAGCGAGAGCCTGACCTATTGCATCTCC
CGCCGTGCACAGGGTGTCACGTTGCAAGACCTGCCTGAAACCGAACTGCCCGCTGTTCTGCAGCCGGTCG
CGGAGGCCATGGATGCGATCGCTGCGGCCGATCTTAGCCAGACGAGCGGGTTCGGCCCATTCGGACCGCA
AGGAATCGGTCAATACACTACATGGCGTGATTTCATATGCGCGATTGCTGATCCCCATGTGTATCACTGG
CAAACTGTGATGGACGACACCGTCAGTGCGTCCGTCGCGCAGGCTCTCGATGAGCTGATGCTTTGGGCCG
AGGACTGCCCCGAAGTCCGGCACCTCGTGCACGCGGATTTCGGCTCCAACAATGTCCTGACGGACAATGG
CCGCATAACAGCGGTCATTGACTGGAGCGAGGCGATGTTCGGGGATTCCCAATACGAGGTCGCCAACATC
TTCTTCTGGAGGCCGTGGTTGGCTTGTATGGAGCAGCAGACGCGCTACTTCGAGCGGAGGCATCCGGAGC
TTGCAGGATCGCCGCGGCTCCGGGCGTATATGCTCCGCATTGGTCTTGACCAACTCTATCAGAGCTTGGT
TGACGGCAATTTCGATGATGCAGCTTGGGCGCAGGGTCGATGCGACGCAATCGTCCGATCCGGAGCCGGG
ACTGTCGGGCGTACACAAATCGCCCGCAGAAGCGCGGCCGTCTGGACCGATGGCTGTGTAGAAGTACTCG
CCGATAGTGGAAACCGACGCCCCAGCACTCGTCCGAGGGCAAAGGAATAGCACGTGCTACGAGATTTCGA
TTCCACCGCCGCCTTCTATGAAAGGTTGGGCTTCGGAATCGTTTTCCGGGACGCCGGCTGGATGATCCTC
CAGCGCGGGGATCTCATGCTGGAGTTCTTCGCCCACCCCAACTTGTTTATTGCAGCTTATAATGGTTACA
AATAAAGCAATAGCATCACAAATTTCACAAATAAAGCATTTTTTTCACTGCATTCTAGTTGTGGTTTGTC
CAAACTCATCAATGTATCTTATCATGTCTGTATACCGTCGACCTCTAGCTAGAGCTTGGCGTAATCATGG
TCATAGCTGTTTCCTGTGTGAAATTGTTATCCGCTCACAATTCCACACAACATACGAGCCGGAAGCATAA
AGTGTAAAGCCTGGGGTGCCTAATGAGTGAGCTAACTCACATTAATTGCGTTGCGCTCACTGCCCGCTTT
CCAGTCGGGAAACCTGTCGTGCCAGCTGCATTAATGAATCGGCCAACGCGCGGGGAGAGGCGGTTTGCGT
ATTGGGCGCTCTTCCGCTTCCTCGCTCACTGACTCGCTGCGCTCGGTCGTTCGGCTGCGGCGAGCGGTAT
CAGCTCACTCAAAGGCGGTAATACGGTTATCCACAGAATCAGGGGATAACGCAGGAAAGAACATGTGAGC
AAAAGGCCAGCAAAAGGCCAGGAACCGTAAAAAGGCCGCGTTGCTGGCGTTTTTCCATAGGCTCCGCCCC
CCTGACGAGCATCACAAAAATCGACGCTCAAGTCAGAGGTGGCGAAACCCGACAGGACTATAAAGATACC
AGGCGTTTCCCCCTGGAAGCTCCCTCGTGCGCTCTCCTGTTCCGACCCTGCCGCTTACCGGATACCTGTC
CGCCTTTCTCCCTTCGGGAAGCGTGGCGCTTTCTCATAGCTCACGCTGTAGGTATCTCAGTTCGGTGTAG
GTCGTTCGCTCCAAGCTGGGCTGTGTGCACGAACCCCCCGTTCAGCCCGACCGCTGCGCCTTATCCGGTA
ACTATCGTCTTGAGTCCAACCCGGTAAGACACGACTTATCGCCACTGGCAGCAGCCACTGGTAACAGGAT
TAGCAGAGCGAGGTATGTAGGCGGTGCTACAGAGTTCTTGAAGTGGTGGCCTAACTACGGCTACACTAGA
AGAACAGTATTTGGTATCTGCGCTCTGCTGAAGCCAGTTACCTTCGGAAAAAGAGTTGGTAGCTCTTGAT
CCGGCAAACAAACCACCGCTGGTAGCGGTGGTTTTTTTGTTTGCAAGCAGCAGATTACGCGCAGAAAAAA
AGGATCTCAAGAAGATCCTTTGATCTTTTCTACGGGGTCTGACGCTCAGTGGAACGAAAACTCACGTTAA
GGGATTTTGGTCATGAGATTATCAAAAAGGATCTTCACCTAGATCCTTTTAAATTAAAAATGAAGTTTTA
AATCAATCTAAAGTATATATGAGTAAACTTGGTCTGACAGTTACCAATGCTTAATCAGTGAGGCACCTAT
CTCAGCGATCTGTCTATTTCGTTCATCCATAGTTGCCTGACTCCCCGTCGTGTAGATAACTACGATACGG
GAGGGCTTACCATCTGGCCCCAGTGCTGCAATGATACCGCGAGACCCACGCTCACCGGCTCCAGATTTAT
CAGCAATAAACCAGCCAGCCGGAAGGGCCGAGCGCAGAAGTGGTCCTGCAACTTTATCCGCCTCCATCCA
GTCTATTAATTGTTGCCGGGAAGCTAGAGTAAGTAGTTCGCCAGTTAATAGTTTGCGCAACGTTGTTGCC
ATTGCTACAGGCATCGTGGTGTCACGCTCGTCGTTTGGTATGGCTTCATTCAGCTCCGGTTCCCAACGAT
CAAGGCGAGTTACATGATCCCCCATGTTGTGCAAAAAAGCGGTTAGCTCCTTCGGTCCTCCGATCGTTGT
CAGAAGTAAGTTGGCCGCAGTGTTATCACTCATGGTTATGGCAGCACTGCATAATTCTCTTACTGTCATG
CCATCCGTAAGATGCTTTTCTGTGACTGGTGAGTACTCAACCAAGTCATTCTGAGAATAGTGTATGCGGC
GACCGAGTTGCTCTTGCCCGGCGTCAATACGGGATAATACCGCGCCACATAGCAGAACTTTAAAAGTGCT
CATCATTGGAAAACGTTCTTCGGGGCGAAAACTCTCAAGGATCTTACCGCTGTTGAGATCCAGTTCGATG
TAACCCACTCGTGCACCCAACTGATCTTCAGCATCTTTTACTTTCACCAGCGTTTCTGGGTGAGCAAAAA
CAGGAAGGCAAAATGCCGCAAAAAAGGGAATAAGGGCGACACGGAAATGTTGAATACTCATACTCTTCCT
TTTTCAATATTATTGAAGCATTTATCAGGGTTATTGTCTCATGAGCGGATACATATTTGAATGTATTTAG
AAAAATAAACAAATAGGGGTTCCGCGCACATTTCCCCGAAAAGTGCCACCTGACGTCGACGGATCGGGAG
ATCAACTTGTTTATTGCAGCTTATAATGGTTACAAATAAAGCAATAGCATCACAAATTTCACAAATAAAG
CATTTTTTTCACTGCATTCTAGTTGTGGTTTGTCCAAACTCATCAATGTATCTTATCATGTCTGGATCAA
CTGGATAACTCAAGCTAACCAAAATCATCCCAAACTTCCCACCCCATACCCTATTACCACTGCCAATTAC
CTGTGGTTTCATTTACTCTAAACCTGTGATTCCTCTGAATTATTTTCATTTTAAAGAAATTGTATTTGTT
AAATATGTACTACAAACTTAGTAGT
Features (pLannotate 1.2.2; 35 found; start..end, strand, type, name):
    377..634     +  LTR            5' LTR (truncated): truncated 5' long terminal repeat (LTR) from HIV-1
    681..806     +  misc_feature   HIV-1 Ψ: packaging signal of human immunodeficiency virus type 1
    790..1128    +  CDS            HIV-1 gag (fragment): gag protein from human immunodeficiency virus 1; gag
   1303..1536    +  misc_feature   RRE: The Rev response element (RRE) of HIV-1 allows for Rev-dependent mRNA export from the nucleus to the cytoplasm.
   1913..2013    +  CDS            Rev (fragment): human immunodeficiency virus 1 (HIV-1) Rev protein; rev; enhances nuclear export of unspliced and incompletely spliced viral mRNAs
   2063..2180    +  misc_feature   cPPT/CTS: central polypurine tract and central termination sequence of HIV-1
   2245..2619    -  CDS            BleoR: antibiotic-binding protein; Sh ble from Streptoalloteichus hindustanus; confers resistance to bleomycin, phleomycin, and Zeocin™
   2639..2686    -  promoter       EM7 promoter: synthetic bacterial promoter&nbsp
   2713..2991    +  promoter       tight TRE promoter (fragment): Tet-responsive promoter PTight, consisting of seven tet operator sequences followed by the minimal CMV promoter
   3813..4748    +  CDS            Zfp36: TTP_MOUSE - Also known as Nup475 From Mus musculus (Mouse).
   4758..5969    +  promoter       UbC promoter: human ubiquitin C promoter
   5982..6015    +  protein_bind   loxP511: Cre-mediated recombination occurs in the 8-bp core sequence (GTATACAT). loxP511 sites are compatible with each other, but incompatible with wild-type loxP sites. Cre recombinase
   6022..6729    +  CDS            rtTA3: reverse tetracycline transactivator 3 activates expression from Tet-responsive promoters in the presence of doxycycline
   6730..6763    +  protein_bind   loxP511: Cre-mediated recombination occurs in the 8-bp core sequence (GTATACAT). loxP511 sites are compatible with each other, but incompatible with wild-type loxP sites. Cre recombinase
   6786..7358    +  misc_feature   IRES: internal ribosome entry site (IRES) of the encephalomyocarditis virus (EMCV)
   7367..7963    +  CDS            PuroR: puromycin N-acetyltransferase; pac from Streptomyces alboniger; confers resistance to puromycin
   7979..8567    +  misc_feature   WPRE: woodchuck hepatitis virus posttranscriptional regulatory element
   8584..8772    +  CDS            nef (fragment): NEF_HV1Z2 - Experimental evidence at protein level: Swiss-Prot protein existence level 1. Extracellular Nef protein targets CD4(+) T-lymphocytes for apoptosis by interacting with CXCR4 surface receptors. From Human immunodeficiency virus type 1 group M subtype D (isolate Z2/CDC-Z34) (HIV-1).
   8774..9007    +  LTR            3' LTR (ΔU3): self-inactivating 3' long terminal repeat (LTR) from HIV-1
   9114..9338    +  polyA_signal   bGH poly(A) signal: bovine growth hormone polyadenylation signal
   9342..9363    +  promoter       SV40 promoter (fragment): SV40 enhancer and early promoter
   9384..9812    +  rep_origin     f1 ori (sequence partly withheld): f1 bacteriophage origin of replication; arrow indicates direction of (+) strand synthesis
   9826..10155   +  promoter       SV40 promoter: SV40 enhancer and early promoter
  10204..11233   +  CDS            HygR (fragment): aminoglycoside phosphotransferase from E. coli; aph(4)-Ia; confers resistance to hygromycin
  11243..11368   +  CDS            ble (fragment): BLE_KLEPN - Experimental evidence at protein level: Swiss-Prot protein existence level 1. Binding protein with a strong affinity to the bleomycin family of antibiotics. Binds to CL990; an antimitotic-antibiotic compound. From Klebsiella pneumoniae.
  11363..11484   +  polyA_signal   SV40 poly(A) signal: SV40 polyadenylation signal
  11555..11577   -  protein_bind   lac operator (fragment): The lac repressor binds to the lac operator to inhibit transcription in E. coli. This inhibition can be relieved by adding lactose or isopropyl-β-D-thiogalactopyranoside (IPTG). lac repressor encoded by lacI
  11581..11611   -  promoter       lac promoter: promoter for the E. coli lac operon
  11626..11647   -  protein_bind   CAP binding site: CAP binding activates transcription in the presence of cAMP. E. coli catabolite activator protein
  11660..11752   -  CDS            lacI (fragment): lac repressor; lacI; The lac repressor binds to the lac operator to inhibit transcription in E. coli. This inhibition can be relieved by adding lactose or isopropyl-β-D-thiogalactopyranoside (IPTG).
  11935..12523   -  rep_origin     ori: high-copy-number ColE1/pMB1/pBR322/pUC origin of replication
  12694..13554   -  CDS            AmpR: β-lactamase; bla; confers resistance to ampicillin, carbenicillin, and related antibiotics
  13555..13659   -  promoter       AmpR promoter: bla
  13707..13841   +  polyA_signal   SV40 poly(A) signal: SV40 polyadenylation signal
  14008..329     +  CDS            nef (fragment) (across the origin): NEF_HV1BR - Experimental evidence at protein level: Swiss-Prot protein existence level 1. Extracellular Nef protein targets CD4(+) T-lymphocytes for apoptosis by interacting with CXCR4 surface receptors (PubMed:14990729). From Human immunodeficiency virus type 1 group M subtype B (isolate BRU/LAI) (HIV-1).
