[The description below was written by a language model from this plasmid's Addgene catalogue record and pLannotate feature annotations shown in this document.]
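Description:
pTRIPZ Myc2-mouse TTP aa S52 S178 MUT is a doxycycline-inducible, HIV-1-based lentiviral expression plasmid built on the pTRIPZ backbone. Although it is catalogued simply as a mammalian expression vector, the feature table shows a full lentiviral transfer cassette: a truncated 5' LTR, Ψ packaging signal, gag fragment, RRE, cPPT/CTS, WPRE and a self-inactivating ΔU3 3' LTR. In bacteria it is maintained through a high-copy ColE1/pUC-type origin with ampicillin resistance. An f1 origin and an EM7-driven BleoR cassette are also present. Fragments of an SV40-driven hygromycin resistance gene are annotated outside the LTRs, but the record lists puromycin as the mammalian selection marker.

The parental TurboRFP and shRNA region was removed by AgeI/MluI digestion and replaced with mouse tristetraprolin (TTP, Zfp36). The insert carries an N-terminal double Myc epitope tag and the substitutions Ser52Ala and Ser178Ala. It sits downstream of the tight TRE promoter (tet operators plus minimal CMV) and directly upstream of the UbC promoter. The annotated Zfp36 coding match is shorter than the stated 1.7 kb insert, and the depositor notes that the insert contains an intron. A single missing nucleotide found during quality control lies within this intron and is said to have no functional consequence. The constitutive UbC promoter drives rtTA3, flanked by loxP511 sites, followed by an EMCV IRES and PuroR, so a single vector supplies both the transactivator and the selection marker. Adding doxycycline then switches on the tagged mutant TTP. The stated purpose is expression of epitope-tagged double-mutant murine TTP, and the associated study concerned regulation of PD-L1 mRNA stability by oncogenic RAS signalling.
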