Addgene plasmid #107001: pTRIPZ Myc2-mouse TTP aa S52 S178 MUT
Purpose: Expresses epitope-tagged double-mutant murine TTP
Depositing lab: Julian Downward. Depositing organization: Francis Crick Institute. Publication: Oncogenic RAS Signaling Promotes Tumor Immunoresistance by Stabilizing PD-L1 mRNA. Coelho MA, de Carne Trecesson S, Rana S, Zecchin D, Moore C, Molina-Arcas M, East P, Spencer-Dene B, Nye E, Barnouin K, Snijders AP, Lai WS, Blackshear PJ, Downward J. Immunity. 2017 Dec 19;47(6):1083-1099.e6. doi: 10.1016/j.immuni.2017.11.016. Epub 2017 Dec 12. PubMed 29246442.
Backbone
  Vector backbone: pTRIPZ
  Backbone manufacturer: Thermo Scientific
  Modifications to backbone: An Age1/Mlu1 digest deletes the TurboRFP and shRNA sites of the parental plasmid and inserts are pasted in downstream of the tet operator and just upstream of the UbC promoter, which is driving the tet system
  Vector type: Mammalian Expression
  Selectable markers: Puromycin
Growth in bacteria
  Bacterial resistance: Ampicillin, 100 μg/mL
  Growth temperature: 37°C
  Growth strain: NEB Stable
  Copy number: Unknown
Gene/Insert
  Gene/Insert name: tristetraprolin (alt name: TTP, ZFP36)
  Species: M. musculus (mouse)
  Insert size (bp): 1724
  Mutation: Changed Ser52 to Ala and Ser178 to Ala
  Entrez Gene: Zfp36 (a.k.a. Gos24, Nup475, TIS11D, TISII, Tis11, Ttp, Zfp-36)
  Tag / fusion protein: Double Myc peptide epitope tag (N terminal on insert)
  Cloning method: Restriction Enzyme; 5′ cloning site AgeI (unknown if destroyed); 3′ cloning site MluI (unknown if destroyed)
  Sequencing primers: 5′ pCEP fwd; 3′ must sequence out of the insert
Terms and licenses: Academic/Nonprofit Terms; Industry Terms: Not Available to Industry
Depositor comments: Please note- Addgene's quality control found one “g” nucleotide missing from the insert sequence. The depositor noted this "g" should make no difference to the function of plasmid, since it is located within an intron and will be spliced out.
How to cite: pTRIPZ Myc2-mouse TTP aa S52 S178 MUT was a gift from Julian Downward (Addgene plasmid # 107001 ; http://n2t.net/addgene:107001 ; RRID:Addgene_107001)
