>Addgene plasmid #107001 | pTRIPZ Myc2-mouse TTP aa S52 S178 MUT | depositor partial sequence | sequence record 201907 | Sequence of Age1-Mlu1 insert
ATGGAGCAGAAGCTGATCTCAGAGGAGGATCTGGAGCAGAAGCTGATCTCAGAGGAGGATCTGGATATCC
AGCACAGTGGCGGCCGCGATCTCTCTGCCATCTACGAGGTGAGTACCTGTTAGACAGCATCCCGGGATCC
CCGACGCACCAAACTTAGGCCCGGGACGCCTCCGTACCTTCTCAGACTAGCCCTGGCTGGCTGGAAATGA
GAGAGGGAGCCAGCGAGCCTAGCGCCTCGGTCCAGATACCGGCGATCCCCTTGGGACGAAAAGCTGGCAC
ACTGCTGTCACTCGCGTAGGGCGGAAGCGGCATCACACCTGTCTAGTGCCCTTCGCTGCCCATGGCGCGG
TTTGGTGGCCAAGCAGGTGCTAAGGTTGAGGTAGGGGGGGAGTTGACAGGGTAAGAGTTCTAGAGAGATC
TGGCCTCCTGGGTCAGCTTTGGCCGGCTCCTTCAAGTTGTGAAACGAGCGCCCGGTGGGCGGTCATATGG
GGGGGGGGGGAGTCCTAGAGGCCCAAAGTTGGCGAGCAGCAGTGTGCTTTGATTTGGGGGGGAACCCTCT
CTCGATCGGGGATACTGGGCTTCCTAGATCCTTCTGGATTACCTTCAGTCATGTGGAAACACTCAAATCT
CTGTAGTCAGGTTCTCCCTGGAGTTTGTGTGAGCCGGGTGGGGCTCAGGCCGAGAACCCACAAACCGGAC
TGGCAAGCTCGTGAAGTGCTTTACAACAGGGGCGGGGCGACGTCACCTTACCTTTTCTGGTGGCCTAACC
GAACCCTGTTCCTCTCAGAGCCTCCAGTCGATGAGCCATGACCTGTCATCCGACCACGGAGGAACCGAAT
CCCTCGGAGGACTTTGGAACATAAACTCGGACTCCATCCCGTCTGGGGTCACCTCTCGCCTGACTGGCCG
CTCCACTGCCCTGGTGGAGGGCCGAAGCTGTGGCTGGGTACCCCCACCCCCTGGTTTTGCACCTTTGGCT
CCCCGCCCAGGCCCTGAGCTGTCACCCTCACCTACTTCGCCTACTGCAACTCCCACCACCTCCTCTCGAT
ACAAGACCGAGCTCTGTCGGACCTACTCAGAAAGCGGGCGTTGTCGCTACGGGGCCAAGTGCCAGTTTGC
TCACGGCCTGGGTGAACTTCGCCAAGCCAATCGCCACCCCAAGTACAAAACGGAACTCTGCCACAAGTTC
TACCTCCAGGGCCGCTGCCCCTATGGCTCTCGATGCCACTTCATCCACAACCCCACCGAGGACCTAGCTC
TCCCTGGCCAGCCCCATGTGCTGCGACAAAGCATCGCCTTCTCCGGCTTGCCCTCAGGCCGCAGAAGCTC
GCCGCCACCTCCAGGCTTTTCTGGCCCTTCCCTGTCCTCTTGTTCCTTTTCGCCTTCCAGCTCCCCACCG
CCCCCTGGGGATCTTCCACTTTCCCCTTCTGCCTTCTCTGCTGCCCCTGGGACCCCTGTGACTCGAAGAG
ACCCTAACCAGGCCTGTTGCCCCTCCTGCCGAAGGTCTACTACCCCCAGCACCATCTGGGGGCCCTTGGG
TGGCCTGGCTCGGAGCCCATCTGCCCACTCTCTGGGATCCGATCCTGATGACTACGCCAGCAGCGGCAGC
AGCCTGGGGGGGTCAGACTCACCTGTCTTTGAGGCAGGGGTGTTTGGGCCTCCCCAGACCCCTGCACCCC
CAAGGCGTCTCCCCATCTTCAATCGTATCTCTGTCTCTGAGTGA
